>Addgene plasmid #182922 | hSOD1-FLAG | addgene full sequence | sequence record 378588 | Addgene NGS Result
CCGAAAAGTGCCACCTGACGTCGACGGATCGGGAGATCTCCCGATCCCCTATGGTGCACTCTCAGTACAA
TCTGCTCTGATGCCGCATAGTTAAGCCAGTATCTGCTCCCTGCTTGTGTGTTGGAGGTCGCTGAGTAGTG
CGCGAGCAAAATTTAAGCTACAACAAGGCAAGGCTTGACCGACAATTGCATGAAGAATCTGCTTAGGGTT
AGGCGTTTTGCGCTGCTTCGCGATGTACGGGCCAGATATACGCGTTGACATTGATTATTGACTAGTTATT
AATAGTAATCAATTACGGGGTCATTAGTTCATAGCCCATATATGGAGTTCCGCGTTACATAACTTACGGT
AAATGGCCCGCCTGGCTGACCGCCCAACGACCCCCGCCCATTGACGTCAATAATGACGTATGTTCCCATA
GTAACGCCAATAGGGACTTTCCATTGACGTCAATGGGTGGAGTATTTACGGTAAACTGCCCACTTGGCAG
TACATCAAGTGTATCATATGCCAAGTACGCCCCCTATTGACGTCAATGACGGTAAATGGCCCGCCTGGCA
TTATGCCCAGTACATGACCTTATGGGACTTTCCTACTTGGCAGTACATCTACGTATTAGTCATCGCTATT
ACCATGGTGATGCGGTTTTGGCAGTACATCAATGGGCGTGGATAGCGGTTTGACTCACGGGGATTTCCAA
GTCTCCACCCCATTGACGTCAATGGGAGTTTGTTTTGGCACCAAAATCAACGGGACTTTCCAAAATGTCG
TAACAACTCCGCCCCATTGACGCAAATGGGCGGTAGGCGTGTACGGTGGGAGGTCTATATAAGCAGAGCT
CTCTGGCTAACTAGAGAACCCACTGCTTACTGGCTTATCGAAATTAATACGACTCACTATAGGGAGACCC
AAGCTGGCTAGCGTTTAAACTTAAGCTTGGTACCGAGCTCGGATCCGCCACCATGGCGACGAAGGCCGTG
TGCGTGCTGAAGGGCGACGGCCCAGTGCAGGGCATCATCAATTTCGAGCAGAAGGAAAGTAATGGACCAG
TGAAGGTGTGGGGAAGCATTAAAGGACTGACTGAAGGCCTGCATGGATTCCATGTTCATGAGTTTGGAGA
TAATACAGCAGGCTGTACCAGTGCAGGTCCTCACTTTAATCCTCTATCCAGAAAACACGGTGGGCCAAAG
GATGAAGAGAGGCATGTTGGAGACTTGGGCAATGTGACTGCTGACAAAGATGGTGTGGCCGATGTGTCTA
TTGAAGATTCTGTGATCTCACTCTCAGGAGACCATTGCATCATTGGCCGCACACTGGTGGTCCATGAAAA
AGCAGATGACTTGGGCAAAGGTGGAAATGAAGAAAGTACAAAGACAGGAAACGCTGGAAGTCGTTTGGCT
TGTGGTGTAATTGGGATCGCCCAAGATTACAAGGATGACGACGATAAGTGATAAACCCGCTGATCAGCCT
CGACTGTGCCTTCTAGTTGCCAGCCATCTGTTGTTTGCCCCTCCCCCGTGCCTTCCTTGACCCTGGAAGG
TGCCACTCCCACTGTCCTTTCCTAATAAAATGAGGAAATTGCATCGCATTGTCTGAGTAGGTGTCATTCT
ATTCTGGGGGGTGGGGTGGGGCAGGACAGCAAGGGGGAGGATTGGGAAGACAATAGCAGGCATGCTGGGG
ATGCGGTGGGCTCTATGGCTTCTGAGGCGGAAAGAACCAGCTGGGGCTCTAGGGGGTATCCCC
[124 nt withheld, positions 1744-1867]
C
[91 nt withheld, positions 1869-1959]
A
[49 nt withheld, positions 1961-2009]
CCTTTGACGTTGGAGTCCACGTTCTTT
[37 nt withheld, positions 2037-2073]
ACCCTATCTCGGTCTATTCTTTTGATTTATAAGGGATTTTGCCGATTTCGGCCTATTGGTTAAAAAATGA
GCTGATTTAACAAAAATTTAACGCGAATTAATTCTGTGGAATGTGTGTCAGTTAGGGTGTGGAAAGTCCC
CAGGCTCCCCAGCAGGCAGAAGTATGCAAAGCATGCATCTCAATTAGTCAGCAACCAGGTGTGGAAAGTC
CCCAGGCTCCCCAGCAGGCAGAAGTATGCAAAGCATGCATCTCAATTAGTCAGCAACCATAGTCCCGCCC
CTAACTCCGCCCATCCCGCCCCTAACTCCGCCCAGTTCCGCCCATTCTCCGCCCCATGGCTGACTAATTT
TTTTTATTTATGCAGAGGCCGAGGCCGCCTCTGCCTCTGAGCTATTCCAGAAGTAGTGAGGAGGCTTTTT
TGGAGGCCTAGGCTTTTGCAAAAAGCTCCCGGGAGCTTGTATATCCATTTTCGGATCTGATCAAGAGACA
GGATGAGGATCGTTTCGCATGATTGAACAAGATGGATTGCACGCAGGTTCTCCGGCCGCTTGGGTGGAGA
GGCTATTCGGCTATGACTGGGCACAACAGACAATCGGCTGCTCTGATGCCGCCGTGTTCCGGCTGTCAGC
GCAGGGGCGCCCGGTTCTTTTTGTCAAGACCGACCTGTCCGGTGCCCTGAATGAACTGCAGGACGAGGCA
GCGCGGCTATCGTGGCTGGCCACGACGGGCGTTCCTTGCGCAGCTGTGCTCGACGTTGTCACTGAAGCGG
GAAGGGACTGGCTGCTATTGGGCGAAGTGCCGGGGCAGGATCTCCTGTCATCTCACCTTGCTCCTGCCGA
GAAAGTATCCATCATGGCTGATGCAATGCGGCGGCTGCATACGCTTGATCCGGCTACCTGCCCATTCGAC
CACCAAGCGAAACATCGCATCGAGCGAGCACGTACTCGGATGGAAGCCGGTCTTGTCGATCAGGATGATC
TGGACGAAGAGCATCAGGGGCTCGCGCCAGCCGAACTGTTCGCCAGGCTCAAGGCGCGCATGCCCGACGG
CGAGGATCTCGTCGTGACCCATGGCGATGCCTGCTTGCCGAATATCATGGTGGAAAATGGCCGCTTTTCT
GGATTCATCGACTGTGGCCGGCTGGGTGTGGCGGACCGCTATCAGGACATAGCGTTGGCTACCCGTGATA
TTGCTGAAGAGCTTGGCGGCGAATGGGCTGACCGCTTCCTCGTGCTTTACGGTATCGCCGCTCCCGATTC
GCAGCGCATCGCCTTCTATCGCCTTCTTGACGAGTTCTTCTGAGCGGGACTCTGGGGTTCGAAATGACCG
ACCAAGCGACGCCCAACCTGCCATCACGAGATTTCGATTCCACCGCCGCCTTCTATGAAAGGTTGGGCTT
CGGAATCGTTTTCCGGGACGCCGGCTGGATGATCCTCCAGCGCGGGGATCTCATGCTGGAGTTCTTCGCC
CACCCCAACTTGTTTATTGCAGCTTATAATGGTTACAAATAAAGCAATAGCATCACAAATTTCACAAATA
AAGCATTTTTTTCACTGCATTCTAGTTGTGGTTTGTCCAAACTCATCAATGTATCTTATCATGTCTGTAT
ACCGTCGACCTCTAGCTAGAGCTTGGCGTAATCATGGTCATAGCTGTTTCCTGTGTGAAATTGTTATCCG
CTCACAATTCCACACAACATACGAGCCGGAAGCATAAAGTGTAAAGCCTGGGGTGCCTAATGAGTGAGCT
AACTCACATTAATTGCGTTGCGCTCACTGCCCGCTTTCCAGTCGGGAAACCTGTCGTGCCAGCTGCATTA
ATGAATCGGCCAACGCGCGGGGAGAGGCGGTTTGCGTATTGGGCGCTCTTCCGCTTCCTCGCTCACTGAC
TCGCTGCGCTCGGTCGTTCGGCTGCGGCGAGCGGTATCAGCTCACTCAAAGGCGGTAATACGGTTATCCA
CAGAATCAGGGGATAACGCAGGAAAGAACATGTGAGCAAAAGGCCAGCAAAAGGCCAGGAACCGTAAAAA
GGCCGCGTTGCTGGCGTTTTTCCATAGGCTCCGCCCCCCTGACGAGCATCACAAAAATCGACGCTCAAGT
CAGAGGTGGCGAAACCCGACAGGACTATAAAGATACCAGGCGTTTCCCCCTGGAAGCTCCCTCGTGCGCT
CTCCTGTTCCGACCCTGCCGCTTACCGGATACCTGTCCGCCTTTCTCCCTTCGGGAAGCGTGGCGCTTTC
TCATAGCTCACGCTGTAGGTATCTCAGTTCGGTGTAGGTCGTTCGCTCCAAGCTGGGCTGTGTGCACGAA
CCCCCCGTTCAGCCCGACCGCTGCGCCTTATCCGGTAACTATCGTCTTGAGTCCAACCCGGTAAGACACG
ACTTATCGCCACTGGCAGCAGCCACTGGTAACAGGATTAGCAGAGCGAGGTATGTAGGCGGTGCTACAGA
GTTCTTGAAGTGGTGGCCTAACTACGGCTACACTAGAAGAACAGTATTTGGTATCTGCGCTCTGCTGAAG
CCAGTTACCTTCGGAAAAAGAGTTGGTAGCTCTTGATCCGGCAAACAAACCACCGCTGGTAGCGGTGGTT
TTTTTGTTTGCAAGCAGCAGATTACGCGCAGAAAAAAAGGATCTCAAGAAGATCCTTTGATCTTTTCTAC
GGGGTCTGACGCTCAGTGGAACGAAAACTCACGTTAAGGGATTTTGGTCATGAGATTATCAAAAAGGATC
TTCACCTAGATCCTTTTAAATTAAAAATGAAGTTTTAAATCAATCTAAAGTATATATGAGTAAACTTGGT
CTGACAGTTACCAATGCTTAATCAGTGAGGCACCTATCTCAGCGATCTGTCTATTTCGTTCATCCATAGT
TGCCTGACTCCCCGTCGTGTAGATAACTACGATACGGGAGGGCTTACCATCTGGCCCCAGTGCTGCAATG
ATACCGCGAGACCCACGCTCACCGGCTCCAGATTTATCAGCAATAAACCAGCCAGCCGGAAGGGCCGAGC
GCAGAAGTGGTCCTGCAACTTTATCCGCCTCCATCCAGTCTATTAATTGTTGCCGGGAAGCTAGAGTAAG
TAGTTCGCCAGTTAATAGTTTGCGCAACGTTGTTGCCATTGCTACAGGCATCGTGGTGTCACGCTCGTCG
TTTGGTATGGCTTCATTCAGCTCCGGTTCCCAACGATCAAGGCGAGTTACATGATCCCCCATGTTGTGCA
AAAAAGCGGTTAGCTCCTTCGGTCCTCCGATCGTTGTCAGAAGTAAGTTGGCCGCAGTGTTATCACTCAT
GGTTATGGCAGCACTGCATAATTCTCTTACTGTCATGCCATCCGTAAGATGCTTTTCTGTGACTGGTGAG
TACTCAACCAAGTCATTCTGAGAATAGTGTATGCGGCGACCGAGTTGCTCTTGCCCGGCGTCAATACGGG
ATAATACCGCGCCACATAGCAGAACTTTAAAAGTGCTCATCATTGGAAAACGTTCTTCGGGGCGAAAACT
CTCAAGGATCTTACCGCTGTTGAGATCCAGTTCGATGTAACCCACTCGTGCACCCAACTGATCTTCAGCA
TCTTTTACTTTCACCAGCGTTTCTGGGTGAGCAAAAACAGGAAGGCAAAATGCCGCAAAAAAGGGAATAA
GGGCGACACGGAAATGTTGAATACTCATACTCTTCCTTTTTCAATATTATTGAAGCATTTATCAGGGTTA
TTGTCTCATGAGCGGATACATATTTGAATGTATTTAGAAAAATAAACAAATAGGGGTTCCGCGCACATTT
CC
Features (pLannotate 1.2.2; 21 found; start..end, strand, type, name):
     50..102     -  misc_feature   bom (fragment): basis of mobility region from pBR322
    257..636     +  enhancer       CMV enhancer: human cytomegalovirus immediate early enhancer
    637..840     +  promoter       CMV promoter: human cytomegalovirus (CMV) immediate early promoter
    836..869     +  LTR            5' LTR (truncated) (fragment): truncated 5' long terminal repeat (LTR) from HIV-1
    885..903     +  promoter       T7 promoter: promoter for bacteriophage T7 RNA polymerase
    963..1424    +  CDS            SOD1: SODC_HUMAN - Experimental evidence at protein level: Swiss-Prot protein existence level 1. Destroys radicals which are normally produced within the cells and which are toxic to biological systems. From Homo sapiens (Human).
   1424..1448    +  CDS            3xFLAG (fragment): three tandem FLAG® epitope tags
   1474..1698    +  polyA_signal   bGH poly(A) signal: bovine growth hormone polyadenylation signal
   1702..1723    +  promoter       SV40 promoter (fragment): SV40 enhancer and early promoter
   1744..2172    +  rep_origin     f1 ori (sequence partly withheld): f1 bacteriophage origin of replication; arrow indicates direction of (+) strand synthesis
   2186..2515    +  promoter       SV40 promoter: SV40 enhancer and early promoter
   2582..3373    +  CDS            neo: KKA2_KLEPN - Also known as kan, nptII. Experimental evidence at protein level: Swiss-Prot protein existence level 1. Resistance to kanamycin, neomycin, paromomycin, ribostamycin, butirosin and gentamicin B. From Klebsiella pneumoniae.
   3397..3555    +  CDS            ble (fragment): BLE_KLEPN - Experimental evidence at protein level: Swiss-Prot protein existence level 1. Binding protein with a strong affinity to the bleomycin family of antibiotics. Binds to CL990; an antimitotic-antibiotic compound. From Klebsiella pneumoniae.
   3550..3671    +  polyA_signal   SV40 poly(A) signal: SV40 polyadenylation signal
   3744..3760    -  protein_bind   lac operator: The lac repressor binds to the lac operator to inhibit transcription in E. coli. This inhibition can be relieved by adding lactose or isopropyl-β-D-thiogalactopyranoside (IPTG). lac repressor encoded by lacI
   3768..3798    -  promoter       lac promoter: promoter for the E. coli lac operon
   3813..3834    -  protein_bind   CAP binding site: CAP binding activates transcription in the presence of cAMP. E. coli catabolite activator protein
   3847..3939    -  CDS            lacI (fragment): lac repressor; lacI; The lac repressor binds to the lac operator to inhibit transcription in E. coli. This inhibition can be relieved by adding lactose or isopropyl-β-D-thiogalactopyranoside (IPTG).
   4122..4710    -  rep_origin     ori: high-copy-number ColE1/pMB1/pBR322/pUC origin of replication
   4881..5741    -  CDS            AmpR: β-lactamase; bla; confers resistance to ampicillin, carbenicillin, and related antibiotics
   5742..5846    -  promoter       AmpR promoter: bla
