[The description below was written by a language model from this plasmid's Addgene catalogue record and pLannotate feature annotations shown in this document.]
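Description:
hSOD1-FLAG is a mammalian expression plasmid built on the pcDNA3.1+/C-(K)-DYK backbone and carrying the wild-type human Cu-Zn superoxide dismutase 1 (SOD1) coding sequence. The 462 bp open reading frame, obtained by commercial gene synthesis and inserted by ligation-independent cloning, sits downstream of the human cytomegalovirus immediate-early enhancer and promoter. It is fused in frame at its C terminus to a backbone-encoded FLAG (DYKDDDDK) epitope. The annotation software labels this short segment as a fragment of 3xFLAG, but its length fits a single tag. Transcripts are terminated by the bovine growth hormone polyadenylation signal. A T7 promoter lies between the CMV promoter and the insert, which would allow in vitro transcription. The small "HIV-1 LTR", "ble" and "lacI" fragments in the feature table are short partial matches that are probably annotation artefacts rather than functional elements.

In E. coli the plasmid is maintained at high copy from a ColE1/pUC-type origin and selected with ampicillin through the β-lactamase gene and its own promoter. An f1 origin is also present for single-stranded DNA production. For mammalian cells, a separate cassette of the SV40 enhancer/early promoter, the neomycin phosphotransferase gene and the SV40 polyadenylation signal permits G418 selection of stable transfectants.

The construct is intended for transient or stable overexpression of epitope-tagged wild-type SOD1, with the FLAG tag allowing detection or immunoprecipitation separately from the endogenous enzyme. The associated publication studied SOD1 as a hydrogen sulfide detoxifying enzyme.
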