Addgene plasmid #182922: hSOD1-FLAG
Purpose: Mammalian expression plasmid for human WT SOD1
Depositing lab: Philip Eaton. Depositing organization: Barts and The London School of Medicine and Dentistry, Queen Mary, University of London. Publication: SOD1 is an essential H(2)S detoxifying enzyme. Switzer CH, Kasamatsu S, Ihara H, Eaton P. Proc Natl Acad Sci U S A. 2023 Jan 17;120(3):e2205044120. doi: 10.1073/pnas.2205044120. Epub 2023 Jan 11. PubMed 36630448.
Backbone
  Vector backbone: pcDNA3.1+/C-(K)-DYK
  Backbone size w/o insert (bp): 5444
  Vector type: Mammalian Expression
  Selectable markers: Neomycin (select with G418)
Growth in bacteria
  Bacterial resistance: Ampicillin, 100 μg/mL
  Growth temperature: 37°C
  Growth strain: DH5alpha
  Copy number: High Copy
Gene/Insert
  Gene/Insert name: [Cu-Zn] Superoxide dismutase 1 (alt name: SOD1)
  Species: H. sapiens (human)
  Insert size (bp): 462
  GenBank ID: OHu24018D
  Entrez Gene: SOD1 (a.k.a. ALS, ALS1, HEL-S-44, IPOA, SOD, STAHP, hSod1, homodimer)
  Promoter: CMV
  Tag / fusion protein: FLAG (C terminal on backbone)
  Cloning method: Ligation Independent Cloning
  Sequencing primers: 5′ TGGGAGGTCTATATAAGCAGAG; 3′ TAGAAGGCACAGTCGAGG
Resource information
  A portion of this plasmid was derived from a plasmid made by: Synthesized by GenScript Biotech.
Terms and licenses: Academic/Nonprofit Terms; Industry Terms: Not Available to Industry
How to cite: hSOD1-FLAG was a gift from Philip Eaton (Addgene plasmid # 182922 ; http://n2t.net/addgene:182922 ; RRID:Addgene_182922)
